Addgene plasmid #115043: AT1G12460 X001_pECIA2
Purpose: Bait vector AT1G12460 X001_pECIA2 should be used with prey vector AT1G12460 X001_pECIA14.
Depositing lab: Youssef Belkhadir. Depositing organization: Gregor Mendel Institute of Molecular Plant Biology. Publication: An extracellular network of Arabidopsis leucine-rich repeat receptor kinases. Smakowska-Luzan E, Mott GA, Parys K, Stegmann M, Howton TC, Layeghifard M, Neuhold J, Lehner A, Kong J, Grunwald K, Weinberger N, Satbhai SB, Mayer D, Busch W, Madalinski M, Stolt-Bergner P, Provart NJ, Mukhtar MS, Zipfel C, Desveaux D, Guttman DS, Belkhadir Y. Nature. 2018 Jan 18;553(7688):342-346. doi: 10.1038/nature25184. Epub 2018 Jan 10. PubMed 29320478.
Backbone
  Vector backbone: pECIA2
  Backbone manufacturer: Chris Garcia (Addgene plasmid # 47032)
  Vector type: Insect Expression
Growth in bacteria
  Bacterial resistance: Ampicillin, 100 μg/mL
  Growth temperature: 37°C
  Growth strain: DH5alpha
  Copy number: High Copy
Gene/Insert
  Gene/Insert name: AT1G12460
  Species: A. thaliana (mustard weed)
  Entrez Gene: AT1G12460 (a.k.a. AT1G12460, F5O11.21, F5O11_21)
  Promoter: Metallothionein (Copper-Inducible)
  Tag / fusion protein: Fc, V5 and hexahistidine tags (C terminal on backbone)
  Cloning method: Ligation Independent Cloning
Terms and licenses: Academic/Nonprofit Terms; Industry Terms: Not Available to Industry
Depositor comments: Plasmid for secreted expression in Drosophila cell culture by induction via CuSO4. Insert is an extracellular domain of indicated LRR-RK, C-terminally tagged with Fc, V5 and hexahistidine tags. Insert Protein Sequence: SISERDILLQFKGSISDDPYNSLASWVSDGDLCNSFNGITCNPQGFVDKIVLWNTSLAGTLAPGLSNLKFIRVLNLFGNRFTGNLPLDYFKLQTLWTINVSSNALSGPIPEFISELSSLRFLDLSKNGFTGEIPVSLFKFCDKTKFVSLAHNNIFGSIPASIVNCNNLVGFDFSYNNLKGVLPPRICDIPVLEYISVRNNLLSGDVSEEIQKCQRLILVDLGSNLFHGLAPFAVLTFKNITYFNVSWNRFGGEIGEIVDCSESLEFLDASSNELTGRIPTGVMGCKSLKLLDLESNKLNGSIPGSIGKMESLSVIRLGNNSIDGVIPRDIGSLEFLQVLNLHNLNLIGEVPEDISNCRVLLELDVSGNDLEGKISKKLLNLTNIKILDLHRNRLNGSIPPELGNLSKVQFLDLSQNSLSGPIPSSLGSLNTLTHFNVSYNNLSGVIPPVPMIQAFGSSAFSNNPFLCGDPLVTPCNSRGAAAKSRNS
How to cite: AT1G12460 X001_pECIA2 was a gift from Youssef Belkhadir (Addgene plasmid # 115043 ; http://n2t.net/addgene:115043 ; RRID:Addgene_115043)
