[The description below was written by a language model from this plasmid's Addgene catalogue record and pLannotate feature annotations shown in this document.]
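Description:
AT1G12460 X001_pECIA2 is an insect-cell expression plasmid built on the pECIA2 backbone and designed for secreted production of a plant receptor ectodomain in Drosophila cell culture. It is propagated in E. coli as a high-copy plasmid through a ColE1/pUC-type origin and is selected with ampicillin via the β-lactamase gene. The annotation also picks up short remnants of lac, rop, bom and lacZα sequences. These are leftovers of the pUC/pBR322-derived cloning backbone and have no role in expression.

The expression cassette is driven by the Drosophila metallothionein promoter, which is induced by adding copper sulfate. Downstream, a Drosophila BiP signal sequence directs the product into the secretory pathway. It is followed by the extracellular domain of the Arabidopsis thaliana leucine-rich repeat receptor kinase encoded by AT1G12460, which was inserted by ligation-independent cloning. The ectodomain is fused at its C terminus to a human IgG1 Fc fragment, a V5 epitope and, according to the record, a hexahistidine tag, although the feature table does not separately annotate the His tag. An SV40 polyadenylation signal lies after the cassette. The Fc portion typically allows dimerisation and capture on Fc-binding surfaces, while the V5 and His tags support detection and purification.

The plasmid is the "bait" half of a paired system and is meant to be used with the corresponding prey vector in pECIA14. It belongs to a collection made to map pairwise interactions between the extracellular domains of Arabidopsis LRR receptor kinases.
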