Features (pLannotate 1.2.2; 18 found; start..end, strand, type, name):
     23..449     +  promoter       MT promoter: Drosophila metallothionein promoter
    467..520     +  sig_peptide    BiP signal sequence: Drosophila BiP signal sequence
    470..1981    +  CDS            Y1124_ARATH (fragment): Experimental evidence at protein level: Swiss-Prot protein existence level 1. From Arabidopsis thaliana (Mouse-ear cress).
   2012..2692    +  CDS            IGHG1 (fragment): IGHG1_HUMAN - Experimental evidence at protein level: Swiss-Prot protein existence level 1. Constant region of immunoglobulin heavy chains. Immunoglobulins, also known as antibodies, are membrane-bound or secreted glycoproteins produced by B lymphocytes. In the recognition phase of humoral immunity, the membrane-bound immunoglobulins serve as receptors which, upon binding of a specific antigen, trigger the clonal expansion and differentiation of B lymphocytes into immunoglobulins- secreting plasma cells. Secreted immunoglobulins mediate the effector phase of humoral immunity, which results in
   2711..2752    +  CDS            V5 tag: epitope tag from simian virus 5
   2852..2986    -  polyA_signal   SV40 poly(A) signal: SV40 polyadenylation signal
   3009..3093    -  CDS            large T antigen (fragment): large T antigen from SV40 (simian virus 40)
   3093..3117    +  misc_feature   MCS (fragment): pUC18/19 multiple cloning site
   3154..3170    -  protein_bind   lac operator: The lac repressor binds to the lac operator to inhibit transcription in E. coli. This inhibition can be relieved by adding lactose or isopropyl-β-D-thiogalactopyranoside (IPTG). lac repressor encoded by lacI
   3178..3208    -  promoter       lac promoter: promoter for the E. coli lac operon
   3223..3244    -  protein_bind   CAP binding site: CAP binding activates transcription in the presence of cAMP. E. coli catabolite activator protein
   3257..3349    -  CDS            lacI (fragment): lac repressor; lacI; The lac repressor binds to the lac operator to inhibit transcription in E. coli. This inhibition can be relieved by adding lactose or isopropyl-β-D-thiogalactopyranoside (IPTG).
   3532..4120    -  rep_origin     ori: high-copy-number ColE1/pMB1/pBR322/pUC origin of replication
   4291..5151    -  CDS            AmpR: β-lactamase; bla; confers resistance to ampicillin, carbenicillin, and related antibiotics
   5152..5256    -  promoter       AmpR promoter: bla
   5351..5386    +  CDS            rop (fragment): Rop protein, which maintains plasmids at low copy number; rop
   5488..5587    +  misc_feature   bom (fragment): basis of mobility region from pBR322
   5593..21      -  CDS            lacZα (fragment) (across the origin): LacZα fragment of β-galactosidase; lacZ fragment
>Addgene plasmid #115043 | AT1G12460 X001_pECIA2 | addgene full sequence | sequence record 297012 | Addgene NGS Result
GTAAAACGACGGCCAGTGAATTAATTCGTTGCAGGACAGGATGTGGTGCCCGATGTGACTAGCTCTTTGC
TGCAGGCCGTCCTATCCTCTGGTTCCGATAAGAGACCCAGAACTCCGGCCCCCCACCGCCCACCGCCACC
CCCATACATATGTGGTACGCAAGTAAGAGTGCCTGCGCATGCCCCATGTGCCCCACCAAGAGCTTTGCAT
CCCATACAAGTCCCCAAAGTGGAGAACCGAACCAATTCTTCGCGGGCAGAACAAAAGCTTCTGCACACGT
CTCCACTCGAATTTGGAGCCGGCCGGCGTGTGCAAAAGAGGTGAATCGAACGAAAGACCCGTGTGTAAAG
CCGCGTTTCCAAAATGTATAAAACCGAGAGCATCTGGCCAATGTGCATCAGTTGTGGTCAGCAGCAAAAT
CAAGTGAATCATCTCAGTGCAACTAAAGGGGGGATCCGATCTCAATATGAAGTTATGCATATTACTGGCC
GTCGTGGCCTTTGTTGGCCTCTCGCTCGGGTCCATCAGTGAACGAGACATTCTGCTTCAGTTCAAAGGCA
GTATCAGTGACGATCCATACAACAGCTTGGCTTCTTGGGTTTCCGATGGTGACCTCTGCAATAGCTTCAA
TGGAATCACTTGTAACCCACAAGGTTTCGTGGACAAAATCGTTCTGTGGAACACAAGTCTCGCCGGAACC
TTAGCTCCGGGATTGTCAAATCTAAAGTTTATTCGAGTTCTGAACTTGTTTGGCAACAGGTTTACAGGTA
ATTTACCGTTGGATTACTTCAAGTTGCAAACTTTGTGGACGATTAATGTTAGTTCCAATGCGTTGTCTGG
TCCGATTCCGGAGTTTATTAGTGAATTGTCTAGCTTAAGGTTTCTAGACTTGTCTAAAAATGGTTTCACC
GGAGAGATTCCGGTTTCTCTGTTTAAGTTCTGTGACAAGACCAAATTTGTTTCACTGGCTCATAACAATA
TCTTTGGATCAATCCCTGCTTCAATTGTAAACTGTAACAACCTCGTAGGATTTGATTTCTCTTACAATAA
TCTGAAGGGAGTGTTGCCGCCTAGGATTTGTGATATTCCTGTGCTTGAATATATCTCAGTGAGAAACAAT
TTGTTGTCTGGTGATGTCTCTGAGGAGATACAGAAATGTCAGAGGTTGATTCTTGTTGATTTAGGAAGCA
ATTTGTTTCATGGATTAGCGCCTTTTGCGGTTCTTACGTTCAAGAACATAACTTATTTCAATGTCTCTTG
GAACCGATTTGGTGGTGAGATTGGAGAGATAGTTGATTGCAGTGAAAGTTTGGAGTTTTTGGATGCTTCG
TCGAATGAGTTAACCGGTAGGATTCCTACTGGTGTTATGGGTTGCAAAAGTCTCAAGCTTTTGGATTTGG
AGTCTAACAAGCTGAATGGAAGTATCCCGGGAAGTATTGGGAAGATGGAGAGCCTCTCAGTGATCAGATT
AGGGAATAATTCTATAGATGGGGTGATACCAAGAGATATTGGAAGTTTGGAGTTTCTACAGGTTTTGAAT
CTGCATAATCTCAATCTCATTGGTGAAGTTCCAGAGGATATATCCAATTGCAGAGTACTTCTTGAACTAG
ATGTTTCAGGGAATGATTTAGAAGGAAAGATCTCTAAGAAGCTATTAAACTTAACAAACATAAAGATTCT
TGATCTGCATCGAAACCGTCTGAACGGAAGTATCCCACCTGAACTTGGAAACCTCTCCAAAGTCCAGTTT
CTTGATCTTTCACAGAATTCGCTTTCAGGGCCAATCCCGTCTTCCCTCGGGAGTTTGAATACTCTAACGC
ATTTCAATGTCTCCTATAACAATCTCTCTGGTGTTATCCCTCCTGTTCCAATGATACAAGCTTTTGGATC
TTCTGCATTTTCGAACAACCCTTTCCTTTGCGGTGATCCTCTTGTAACTCCCTGCAATTCACGTGGAGCT
GCAGCAAAATCCAGAAATTCTCTGGAGGTGCTGTTCCAGGGACCAGGGAGCGACAAAACTCACACATGCC
CACCGTGCCCAGCACCTGAACTCCTGGGGGGACCGTCAGTCTTCCTCTTCCCCCCAAAACCCAAGGACAC
CCTCATGATCTCCCGGACCCCTGAGGTCACATGCGTGGTGGTGGACGTGAGCCACGAAGACCCTGAGGTC
AAGTTCAACTGGTACGTGGACGGCGTGGAGGTGCATAATGCCAAGACAAAGCCGCGGGAGGAGCAGTACA
ACAGCACGTACCGTGTGGTCAGCGTCCTCACCGTCCTGCACCAGGACTGGCTGAATGGCAAGGAGTACAA
GTGCAAGGTCTCCAACAAAGCCCTCCCAGCCCCCATCGAGAAAACCATCTCCAAAGCCAAAGGGCAGCCC
CGAGAACCACAGGTGTACACCCTGCCCCCATCCCGGGAGGAGATGACCAAGAACCAGGTCAGCCTGACCT
GCCTGGTCAAAGGCTTCTATCCCAGCGACATCGCCGTGGAGTGGGAGAGCAATGGGCAGCCGGAGAACAA
CTACAAGACCACGCCTCCCGTGCTGGACTCCGACGGCTCCTTCTTCCTCTACAGCAAGCTCACCGTGGAC
AAGAGCAGGTGGCAGCAGGGGAACGTCTTCTCATGCTCCGTGATGCATGAGGGTCTGCACAACCACTACA
CGCAGAAGAGCCTCTCCCTGTCTCCGGGTAAATCTAGAGGGCCCTTCGAAGGTAAGCCTATCCCTAACCC
TCTCCTCGGTCTCGATTCTACGCGTACCGGTCATCATCACCATCACCATTGAGTTTAAACCCGCTGATCA
GCCTCGACTGTGCCTTCTAAGGCCTGAGCTCGCTGATCAGCCTCGATCGAGGATCCAGACATGATAAGAT
ACATTGATGAGTTTGGACAAACCACAACTAGAATGCAGTGAAAAAAATGCTTTATTTGTGAAATTTGTGA
TGCTATTGCTTTATTTGTAACCATTATAAGCTGCAATAAACAAGTTAACAACAACAATTGCATTCATTTT
ATGTTTCAGGTTCAGGGGGAGGTGTGGGAGGTTTTTTAAAGCAAGTAAAACCTCTACAAATGTGGTATGG
CTGATTATGATCAGTCGACCTGCAGGCATGCAAGCTTGGCGTAATCATGGTCATAGCTGTTTCCTGTGTG
AAATTGTTATCCGCTCACAATTCCACACAACATACGAGCCGGAAGCATAAAGTGTAAAGCCTGGGGTGCC
TAATGAGTGAGCTAACTCACATTAATTGCGTTGCGCTCACTGCCCGCTTTCCAGTCGGGAAACCTGTCGT
GCCAGCTGCATTAATGAATCGGCCAACGCGCGGGGAGAGGCGGTTTGCGTATTGGGCGCTCTTCCGCTTC
CTCGCTCACTGACTCGCTGCGCTCGGTCGTTCGGCTGCGGCGAGCGGTATCAGCTCACTCAAAGGCGGTA
ATACGGTTATCCACAGAATCAGGGGATAACGCAGGAAAGAACATGTGAGCAAAAGGCCAGCAAAAGGCCA
GGAACCGTAAAAAGGCCGCGTTGCTGGCGTTTTTCCATAGGCTCCGCCCCCCTGACGAGCATCACAAAAA
TCGACGCTCAAGTCAGAGGTGGCGAAACCCGACAGGACTATAAAGATACCAGGCGTTTCCCCCTGGAAGC
TCCCTCGTGCGCTCTCCTGTTCCGACCCTGCCGCTTACCGGATACCTGTCCGCCTTTCTCCCTTCGGGAA
GCGTGGCGCTTTCTCATAGCTCACGCTGTAGGTATCTCAGTTCGGTGTAGGTCGTTCGCTCCAAGCTGGG
CTGTGTGCACGAACCCCCCGTTCAGCCCGACCGCTGCGCCTTATCCGGTAACTATCGTCTTGAGTCCAAC
CCGGTAAGACACGACTTATCGCCACTGGCAGCAGCCACTGGTAACAGGATTAGCAGAGCGAGGTATGTAG
GCGGTGCTACAGAGTTCTTGAAGTGGTGGCCTAACTACGGCTACACTAGAAGAACAGTATTTGGTATCTG
CGCTCTGCTGAAGCCAGTTACCTTCGGAAAAAGAGTTGGTAGCTCTTGATCCGGCAAACAAACCACCGCT
GGTAGCGGTGGTTTTTTTGTTTGCAAGCAGCAGATTACGCGCAGAAAAAAAGGATCTCAAGAAGATCCTT
TGATCTTTTCTACGGGGTCTGACGCTCAGTGGAACGAAAACTCACGTTAAGGGATTTTGGTCATGAGATT
ATCAAAAAGGATCTTCACCTAGATCCTTTTAAATTAAAAATGAAGTTTTAAATCAATCTAAAGTATATAT
GAGTAAACTTGGTCTGACAGTTACCAATGCTTAATCAGTGAGGCACCTATCTCAGCGATCTGTCTATTTC
GTTCATCCATAGTTGCCTGACTCCCCGTCGTGTAGATAACTACGATACGGGAGGGCTTACCATCTGGCCC
CAGTGCTGCAATGATACCGCGAGACCCACGCTCACCGGCTCCAGATTTATCAGCAATAAACCAGCCAGCC
GGAAGGGCCGAGCGCAGAAGTGGTCCTGCAACTTTATCCGCCTCCATCCAGTCTATTAATTGTTGCCGGG
AAGCTAGAGTAAGTAGTTCGCCAGTTAATAGTTTGCGCAACGTTGTTGCCATTGCTACAGGCATCGTGGT
GTCACGCTCGTCGTTTGGTATGGCTTCATTCAGCTCCGGTTCCCAACGATCAAGGCGAGTTACATGATCC
CCCATGTTGTGCAAAAAAGCGGTTAGCTCCTTCGGTCCTCCGATCGTTGTCAGAAGTAAGTTGGCCGCAG
TGTTATCACTCATGGTTATGGCAGCACTGCATAATTCTCTTACTGTCATGCCATCCGTAAGATGCTTTTC
TGTGACTGGTGAGTACTCAACCAAGTCATTCTGAGAATAGTGTATGCGGCGACCGAGTTGCTCTTGCCCG
GCGTCAATACGGGATAATACCGCGCCACATAGCAGAACTTTAAAAGTGCTCATCATTGGAAAACGTTCTT
CGGGGCGAAAACTCTCAAGGATCTTACCGCTGTTGAGATCCAGTTCGATGTAACCCACTCGTGCACCCAA
CTGATCTTCAGCATCTTTTACTTTCACCAGCGTTTCTGGGTGAGCAAAAACAGGAAGGCAAAATGCCGCA
AAAAAGGGAATAAGGGCGACACGGAAATGTTGAATACTCATACTCTTCCTTTTTCAATATTATTGAAGCA
TTTATCAGGGTTATTGTCTCATGAGCGGATACATATTTGAATGTATTTAGAAAAATAAACAAATAGGGGT
TCCGCGCACATTTCCCCGAAAAGTGCCACCTGACGTCTAAGAAACCATTATTATCATGACATTAACCTAT
AAAAATAGGCGTATCACGAGGCCCTTTCGTCTCGCGCGTTTCGGTGATGACGGTGAAAACCTCTGACACA
TGCAGCTCCCGGAGACGGTCACAGCTTGTCTGTAAGCGGATGCCGGGAGCAGACAAGCCCGTCAGGGCGC
GTCAGCGGGTGTTGGCGGGTGTCGGGGCTGGCTTAACTATGCGGCATCAGAGCAGATTGTACTGAGAGTG
CACCATATGCGGTGTGAAATACCGCACAGATGCGTAAGGAGAAAATACCGCATCAGGCGCCATTCGCCAT
TCAGGCTGCGCAACTGTTGGGAAGGGCGATCGGTGCGGGCCTCTTCGCTATTACGCCAGCTGGCGAAAGG
GGGATGTGCTGCAAGGCGATTAAGTTGGGTAACGCCAGGGTTTTCCCAGTCACGACGTT
